Addgene plasmid #107372: VAMP2-SNAPtag
Purpose: Synaptic vesicle protein VAMP2 fused to the SNAPtag domain
Depositing lab: David Perrais. Depositing organization: CNRS UMR 5297, Institut Interdisciplinaire de Neurosciences (IINS). Publication: Semisynthetic fluorescent pH sensors for imaging exocytosis and endocytosis. Martineau M, Somasundaram A, Grimm JB, Gruber TD, Choquet D, Taraska JW, Lavis LD, Perrais D. Nat Commun. 2017 Nov 10;8(1):1412. doi: 10.1038/s41467-017-01752-5. PubMed 29123102.
Backbone
  Vector backbone: pCMV
  Backbone size w/o insert (bp): 3740
  Total vector size (bp): 4700
  Vector type: Mammalian Expression
Growth in bacteria
  Bacterial resistance: Ampicillin, 100 μg/mL
  Growth temperature: 37°C
  Growth strain: DH5alpha
  Copy number: Unknown
Gene/Insert
  Gene/Insert name: VAMP2 (alt name: Synaptobrevin 2)
  Species: R. norvegicus (rat)
  GenBank ID: NM_012663.2
  Entrez Gene: Vamp2 (a.k.a. RATVAMPB, RATVAMPIR, SYB, Syb2)
  Tag / fusion protein: SNAPtag (C terminal on insert)
Resource information
  A portion of this plasmid was derived from a plasmid made by: Lab of Justin Taraska, NIH
Terms and licenses: Academic/Nonprofit Terms; Industry Terms: Not Available to Industry
How to cite: VAMP2-SNAPtag was a gift from David Perrais (Addgene plasmid # 107372 ; http://n2t.net/addgene:107372 ; RRID:Addgene_107372)
