[The description below was written by a language model from this plasmid's Addgene catalogue record and pLannotate feature annotations shown in this document.]
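Description:
VAMP2-SNAPtag is a mammalian expression plasmid of about 4.7 kb, built on a pCMV backbone, that encodes rat VAMP2 (synaptobrevin 2) fused at its C terminus to the SNAP-tag domain. It is propagated in E. coli through a high-copy ColE1/pUC-type origin and selected with ampicillin via the β-lactamase gene and its own promoter. The remaining bacterial annotations (lac promoter and operator, CAP site, and fragments of lacI, lacZα, rop, bom and a pUC multiple cloning site) are backbone remnants with no apparent role in the payload. No mammalian selection marker is annotated, so the plasmid appears suited to transient transfection.

Expression is driven by the human cytomegalovirus immediate early enhancer and promoter, followed by a modified SV40 intron with splice donor and acceptor sites, which generally improves mRNA processing and expression. The VAMP2 coding sequence comes next; the annotation tool matched it to the mouse protein, whereas the catalogue entry gives the species as rat. A short linker joins it to SNAP-tag, an O6-alkylguanine-DNA-alkyltransferase variant that reacts covalently with benzylguanine derivatives. A partial FLAG epitope is annotated just downstream, though the record does not say whether it is translated as part of the fusion. An SV40 polyadenylation signal lies after the cassette, annotated on the reverse strand.

VAMP2 is a vesicle SNARE anchored by its C-terminal end, so the tag should face the vesicle lumen and become exposed at the cell surface upon fusion. The associated work concerns semisynthetic fluorescent pH sensors, consistent with labelling the fusion with pH-sensitive benzylguanine dyes to image exocytosis and endocytosis of synaptic vesicles.
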