Features (pLannotate 1.2.2; 18 found; start..end, strand, type, name):
      1..304     +  enhancer       CMV enhancer: human cytomegalovirus immediate early enhancer
    305..508     +  promoter       CMV promoter: human cytomegalovirus (CMV) immediate early promoter
    646..742     +  intron         SV40 intron: modified SV40 intron with splice donor and acceptor sites
    812..1159    +  CDS            Vamp2: VAMP2_MOUSE - Also known as Syb2. Experimental evidence at protein level: Swiss-Prot protein existence level 1. Involved in the targeting and/or fusion of transport vesicles to their target membrane (PubMed:9430681). Major SNARE protein of synaptic vesicles which mediates fusion of synaptic vesicles to release neurotransmitters. Essential for fast vesicular exocytosis and activity-dependent neurotransmitter release as well as fast endocytosis that mediates rapid reuse of synaptic vesicles (PubMed:15475946). Modulates the gating characteristics of the delayed rectifier voltage- dependent potass
   1178..1723    +  CDS            SNAP-tag®: human O6-alkylguanine-DNA-alkyltransferase variant that forms covalent bonds with benzylguanine derivatives optimized for bacterial expression
   1771..1791    +  CDS            FLAG (fragment): FLAG® epitope tag, followed by an enterokinase cleavage site
   1806..1940    -  polyA_signal   SV40 poly(A) signal: SV40 polyadenylation signal
   2075..2091    -  protein_bind   lac operator: The lac repressor binds to the lac operator to inhibit transcription in E. coli. This inhibition can be relieved by adding lactose or isopropyl-β-D-thiogalactopyranoside (IPTG). lac repressor encoded by lacI
   2099..2129    -  promoter       lac promoter: promoter for the E. coli lac operon
   2144..2165    -  protein_bind   CAP binding site: CAP binding activates transcription in the presence of cAMP. E. coli catabolite activator protein
   2178..2270    -  CDS            lacI (fragment): lac repressor; lacI; The lac repressor binds to the lac operator to inhibit transcription in E. coli. This inhibition can be relieved by adding lactose or isopropyl-β-D-thiogalactopyranoside (IPTG).
   2453..3041    -  rep_origin     ori: high-copy-number ColE1/pMB1/pBR322/pUC origin of replication
   3212..4072    -  CDS            AmpR: β-lactamase; bla; confers resistance to ampicillin, carbenicillin, and related antibiotics
   4073..4177    -  promoter       AmpR promoter: bla
   4272..4307    +  CDS            rop (fragment): Rop protein, which maintains plasmids at low copy number; rop
   4409..4508    +  misc_feature   bom (fragment): basis of mobility region from pBR322
   4514..4669    -  CDS            lacZα (fragment): LacZα fragment of β-galactosidase; lacZ fragment
   4675..2       -  misc_feature   MCS (fragment) (across the origin): pUC18/19 multiple cloning site
>Addgene plasmid #107372 | VAMP2-SNAPtag | addgene full sequence | sequence record 207580 | Addgene NGS Result
CGTTACATAACTTACGGTAAATGGCCCGCCTGGCTGACCGCCCAACGACCCCCGCCCATTGACGTCAATA
ATGACGTATGTTCCCATAGTAACGCCAATAGGGACTTTCCATTGACGTCAATGGGTGGAGTATTTACGGT
AAACTGCCCACTTGGCAGTACATCAAGTGTATCATATGCCAAGTACGCCCCCTATTGACGTCAATGACGG
TAAATGGCCCGCCTGGCATTATGCCCAGTACATGACCTTATGGGACTTTCCTACTTGGCAGTACATCTAC
GTATTAGTCATCGCTATTACCATGGTGATGCGGTTTTGGCAGTACATCAATGGGCGTGGATAGCGGTTTG
ACTCACGGGGATTTCCAAGTCTCCACCCCATTGACGTCAATGGGAGTTTGTTTTGGCACCAAAATCAACG
GGACTTTCCAAAATGTCGTAACAACTCCGCCCCATTGACGCAAATGGGCGGTAGGCGTGTACGGTGGGAG
GTCTATATAAGCAGAGCTCGTTTAGTGAACCGTCAGATCGCCTGGAGACGCCATCCACGCTGTTTTGACC
TCCATAGAAGACACCGGGACCGATCCAGCCTCCGGACTCTAGAGGATCCGGTACTAGAGGAACTGAAAAA
CCAGAAAGTTAACTGGTAAGTTTAGTCTTTTTGTCTTTTATTTCAGGTCCCGGATCCGGTGGTGGTGCAA
ATCAAAGAACTGCTCCTCAGTGGATGTTGCCTTTACTTCTAGGCCTGTACGGAAGTGTTACTTCTGCTCT
AAAAGCTGCGGAATTGTACCCGCGGGCCCAGGCCCGAATTCATGTCGGCTACCGCTGCCACCGTCCCGCC
TGCCGCCCCGGCCGGCGAGGGTGGCCCCCCTGCACCTCCTCCAAATCTTACCAGTAACAGGAGACTGCAG
CAGACCCAGGCCCAGGTGGATGAGGTGGTGGACATCATGAGGGTGAATGTGGACAAGGTCCTGGAGCGAG
ACCAGAAGCTATCGGAACTGGATGATCGCGCAGATGCCCTCCAGGCAGGGGCCTCCCAGTTTGAAACAAG
TGCAGCCAAGCTCAAGCGCAAATACTGGTGGAAAAACCTCAAGATGATGATCATCTTGGGAGTGATTTGC
GCCATCATCCTCATCATCATCATCGTTTACTTCAGCACTGGCGGATCCGGCGGATCCATGGACAAAGATT
GCGAAATGAAACGTACCACCCTGGATAGCCCGCTGGGCAAACTGGAACTGAGCGGCTGCGAACAGGGCCT
GCATGAAATTAAACTGCTGGGTAAAGGCACCAGCGCGGCCGATGCGGTTGAAGTTCCGGCCCCGGCCGCC
GTGCTGGGTGGTCCGGAACCGCTGATGCAGGCGACCGCGTGGCTGAACGCGTATTTTCATCAGCCGGAAG
CGATTGAAGAATTTCCGGTTCCGGCGCTGCATCATCCGGTGTTTCAGCAGGAGAGCTTTACCCGTCAGGT
GCTGTGGAAACTGCTGAAAGTGGTTAAATTTGGCGAAGTGATTAGCTATCAGCAGCTGGCGGCCCTGGCG
GGTAATCCGGCGGCCACCGCCGCCGTTAAAACCGCGCTGAGCGGTAACCCGGTGCCGATTCTGATTCCGT
GCCATCGTGTGGTTAGCTCTAGCGGTGCGGTTGGCGGTTATGAAGGTGGTCTGGCGGTGAAAGAGTGGCT
GCTGGCCCATGAAGGTCATCGTCTGGGTAAACCGGGTCTGGGACCTGCAGGTATAGGCGCGCCAGGATCC
TAACTCGAGGTACCGGCGACTACAAGGACGACGATGACAAGTAAGCGGCCGCGGGGATCCAGACATGATA
AGATACATTGATGAGTTTGGACAAACCACAACTAGAATGCAGTGAAAAAAATGCTTTATTTGTGAAATTT
GTGATGCTATTGCTTTATTTGTAACCATTATAAGCTGCAATAAACAAGTTAACAACAACAATTGCATTCA
TTTTATGTTTCAGGTTCAGGGGGAGGTGTGGGAGGTTTTTTCGGATCCTCTAGAGTCGATCTGCAGGCAT
GCTAGCTTGGCGTAATCATGGTCATAGCTGTTTCCTGTGTGAAATTGTTATCCGCTCACAATTCCACACA
ACATACGAGCCGGAAGCATAAAGTGTAAAGCCTGGGGTGCCTAATGAGTGAGCTAACTCACATTAATTGC
GTTGCGCTCACTGCCCGCTTTCCAGTCGGGAAACCTGTCGTGCCAGCTGCATTAATGAATCGGCCAACGC
GCGGGGAGAGGCGGTTTGCGTATTGGGCGCTCTTCCGCTTCCTCGCTCACTGACTCGCTGCGCTCGGTCG
TTCGGCTGCGGCGAGCGGTATCAGCTCACTCAAAGGCGGTAATACGGTTATCCACAGAATCAGGGGATAA
CGCAGGAAAGAACATGTGAGCAAAAGGCCAGCAAAAGGCCAGGAACCGTAAAAAGGCCGCGTTGCTGGCG
TTTTTCCATAGGCTCCGCCCCCCTGACGAGCATCACAAAAATCGACGCTCAAGTCAGAGGTGGCGAAACC
CGACAGGACTATAAAGATACCAGGCGTTTCCCCCTGGAAGCTCCCTCGTGCGCTCTCCTGTTCCGACCCT
GCCGCTTACCGGATACCTGTCCGCCTTTCTCCCTTCGGGAAGCGTGGCGCTTTCTCATAGCTCACGCTGT
AGGTATCTCAGTTCGGTGTAGGTCGTTCGCTCCAAGCTGGGCTGTGTGCACGAACCCCCCGTTCAGCCCG
ACCGCTGCGCCTTATCCGGTAACTATCGTCTTGAGTCCAACCCGGTAAGACACGACTTATCGCCACTGGC
AGCAGCCACTGGTAACAGGATTAGCAGAGCGAGGTATGTAGGCGGTGCTACAGAGTTCTTGAAGTGGTGG
CCTAACTACGGCTACACTAGAAGAACAGTATTTGGTATCTGCGCTCTGCTGAAGCCAGTTACCTTCGGAA
AAAGAGTTGGTAGCTCTTGATCCGGCAAACAAACCACCGCTGGTAGCGGTGGTTTTTTTGTTTGCAAGCA
GCAGATTACGCGCAGAAAAAAAGGATCTCAAGAAGATCCTTTGATCTTTTCTACGGGGTCTGACGCTCAG
TGGAACGAAAACTCACGTTAAGGGATTTTGGTCATGAGATTATCAAAAAGGATCTTCACCTAGATCCTTT
TAAATTAAAAATGAAGTTTTAAATCAATCTAAAGTATATATGAGTAAACTTGGTCTGACAGTTACCAATG
CTTAATCAGTGAGGCACCTATCTCAGCGATCTGTCTATTTCGTTCATCCATAGTTGCCTGACTCCCCGTC
GTGTAGATAACTACGATACGGGAGGGCTTACCATCTGGCCCCAGTGCTGCAATGATACCGCGAGACCCAC
GCTCACCGGCTCCAGATTTATCAGCAATAAACCAGCCAGCCGGAAGGGCCGAGCGCAGAAGTGGTCCTGC
AACTTTATCCGCCTCCATCCAGTCTATTAATTGTTGCCGGGAAGCTAGAGTAAGTAGTTCGCCAGTTAAT
AGTTTGCGCAACGTTGTTGCCATTGCTACAGGCATCGTGGTGTCACGCTCGTCGTTTGGTATGGCTTCAT
TCAGCTCCGGTTCCCAACGATCAAGGCGAGTTACATGATCCCCCATGTTGTGCAAAAAAGCGGTTAGCTC
CTTCGGTCCTCCGATCGTTGTCAGAAGTAAGTTGGCCGCAGTGTTATCACTCATGGTTATGGCAGCACTG
CATAATTCTCTTACTGTCATGCCATCCGTAAGATGCTTTTCTGTGACTGGTGAGTACTCAACCAAGTCAT
TCTGAGAATAGTGTATGCGGCGACCGAGTTGCTCTTGCCCGGCGTCAATACGGGATAATACCGCGCCACA
TAGCAGAACTTTAAAAGTGCTCATCATTGGAAAACGTTCTTCGGGGCGAAAACTCTCAAGGATCTTACCG
CTGTTGAGATCCAGTTCGATGTAACCCACTCGTGCACCCAACTGATCTTCAGCATCTTTTACTTTCACCA
GCGTTTCTGGGTGAGCAAAAACAGGAAGGCAAAATGCCGCAAAAAAGGGAATAAGGGCGACACGGAAATG
TTGAATACTCATACTCTTCCTTTTTCAATATTATTGAAGCATTTATCAGGGTTATTGTCTCATGAGCGGA
TACATATTTGAATGTATTTAGAAAAATAAACAAATAGGGGTTCCGCGCACATTTCCCCGAAAAGTGCCAC
CTGACGTCTAAGAAACCATTATTATCATGACATTAACCTATAAAAATAGGCGTATCACGAGGCCCTTTCG
TCTCGCGCGTTTCGGTGATGACGGTGAAAACCTCTGACACATGCAGCTCCCGGAGACGGTCACAGCTTGT
CTGTAAGCGGATGCCGGGAGCAGACAAGCCCGTCAGGGCGCGTCAGCGGGTGTTGGCGGGTGTCGGGGCT
GGCTTAACTATGCGGCATCAGAGCAGATTGTACTGAGAGTGCACCATATGCGGTGTGAAATACCGCACAG
ATGCGTAAGGAGAAAATACCGCATCAGGCGCCATTCGCCATTCAGGCTGCGCAACTGTTGGGAAGGGCGA
TCGGTGCGGGCCTCTTCGCTATTACGCCAGCTGGCGAAAGGGGGATGTGCTGCAAGGCGATTAAGTTGGG
TAACGCCAGGGTTTTCCCAGTCACGACGTTGTAAAACGACGGCCAGTGAGTTCGAGCTTGCATGCCTGCA
GGT
